>Addgene plasmid #235491 | pEGFP-TDP-43 (5FL) | addgene full sequence | sequence record 470433 | Addgene NGS Result
GTATGTTGTCAACTATCCAAAAGATAACAAAAGAAAAATGGATGAGACAGATGCTTCATCAGCAGTGAAA
GTGAAAAGAGCAGTCCAGAAAACATCCGATTTAATAGTGTTGGGTCTCCCATGGAAAACAACCGAACAGG
ACCTGAAAGAGTATTTAAGTACCTTAGGAGAAGTTCTTATGGTGCAGGTCAAGAAAGATCTTAAGACTGG
TCATTCAAAGGGGTTAGGCTTAGTTCGTTTAACGGAATATGAAACACAAGTGAAAGTAATGTCACAGCGA
CATATGATAGATGGACGATGGTGTGACTGCAAACTTCCTAATTCTAAGCAAAGCCAAGATGAGCCTTTGA
GAAGCAGAAAAGTGTTTGTGGGGCGCTGTACAGAGGACATGACTGAGGATGAGCTGCGGGAGTTCTTCTC
TCAGTACGGGGATGTGATGGATGTCTTCATCCCCAAGCCATTCAGGGCCTTTGCCTTTGTTACATTTGCA
GATGATCAGATTGCGCAGTCTCTTTGTGGAGAGGACTTGATCATTAAAGGAATCAGCGTTCATATATCCA
ATGCCGAACCTAAGCACAATAGCAATAGACAGTTAGAAAGAAGTGGAAGATTTGGTGGTAATCCAGGTGG
CTTTGGGAATCAGGGTGGATTTGGTAATAGCAGAGGGGGTGGAGCTGGTTTGGGAAACAATCAAGGTAGT
AATATGGGTGGTGGGATGAACTTTGGTGCGTTCAGCATTAATCCAGCCATGATGGCTGCCGCCCAGGCAG
CACTACAGAGCAGTTGGGGTATGATGGGCATGTTAGCCAGCCAGCAGAACCAGTCAGGCCCATCGGGTAA
TAACCAAAACCAAGGCAACATGCAGAGGGAGCCAAACCAGGCCTTCGGTTCTGGAAATAACTCTTATAGT
GGCTCTAATTCTGGTGCAGCAATTGGTTGGGGATCAGCATCCAATGCAGGGTCGGGCAGTGGTTTTAATG
GAGGCTTTGGCTCAAGCATGGATTCTAAGTCTTCTGGCTGGGGAATGGGTACCGCGGGCCCGGGATCCAT
CGCCACCATGGTGAGCAAGGGCGAGGAGCTGTTCACCGGGGTGGTGCCCATCCTGGTCGAGCTGGACGGC
GACGTAAACGGCCACAAGTTCAGCGTGTCCGGCGAGGGCGAGGGCGATGCCACCTACGGCAAGCTGACCC
TGAAGTTCATCTGCACCACCGGCAAGCTGCCCGTGCCCTGGCCCACCCTCGTGACCACCCTGACCTACGG
CGTGCAGTGCTTCAGCCGCTACCCCGACCACATGAAGCAGCACGACTTCTTCAAGTCCGCCATGCCCGAA
GGCTACGTCCAGGAGCGCACCATCTTCTTCAAGGACGACGGCAACTACAAGACCCGCGCCGAGGTGAAGT
TCGAGGGCGACACCCTGGTGAACCGCATCGAGCTGAAGGGCATCGACTTCAAGGAGGACGGCAACATCCT
GGGGCACAAGCTGGAGTACAACTACAACAGCCACAACGTCTATATCATGGCCGACAAGCAGAAGAACGGC
ATCAAGGTGAACTTCAAGATCCGCCACAACATCGAGGACGGCAGCGTGCAGCTCGCCGACCACTACCAGC
AGAACACCCCCATCGGCGACGGCCCCGTGCTGCTGCCCGACAACCACTACCTGAGCACCCAGTCCGCCCT
GAGCAAAGACCCCAACGAGAAGCGCGATCACATGGTCCTGCTGGAGTTCGTGACCGCCGCCGGGATCACT
CTCGGCATGGACGAGCTGTACAAGTAAAGCGGCCGCGACTCTAGATCATAATCAGCCATACCACATTTGT
AGAGGTTTTACTTGCTTTAAAAAACCTCCCACACCTCCCCCTGAACCTGAAACATAAAATGAATGCAATT
GTTGTTGTTAACTTGTTTATTGCAGCTTATAATGGTTACAAATAAAGCAATAGCATCACAAATTTCACAA
ATAAAGCATTTTTTTCACTGCATTCTAGTTGTGGTTTGTCCAAACTCATCAATGTATCTTAAGGCGTAAA
TTGTAAGCGTTAATATTTTGTTAAAATTCGCGTTAAATTTTTGTTAAATCAGCTCATTTTTTAACCAATA
GGCCGAAATCGGCAAAATCCCTTATAAATCAAAAGAATAGACCGAGATAGGGT
[37 nt withheld, positions 2154-2190]
AAAGAACGTGGACTCCAACGTCAAAGG
[49 nt withheld, positions 2218-2266]
T
[91 nt withheld, positions 2268-2358]
G
[124 nt withheld, positions 2360-2483]
CAGGTGGCACTTTTCGGGGAAATGTGCGCGGAACCCCTATTTGTTTATTTTTCTAAATACATTCAAATAT
GTATCCGCTCATGAGACAATAACCCTGATAAATGCTTCAATAATATTGAAAAAGGAAGAGTCCTGAGGCG
GAAAGAACCAGCTGTGGAATGTGTGTCAGTTAGGGTGTGGAAAGTCCCCAGGCTCCCCAGCAGGCAGAAG
TATGCAAAGCATGCATCTCAATTAGTCAGCAACCAGGTGTGGAAAGTCCCCAGGCTCCCCAGCAGGCAGA
AGTATGCAAAGCATGCATCTCAATTAGTCAGCAACCATAGTCCCGCCCCTAACTCCGCCCATCCCGCCCC
TAACTCCGCCCAGTTCCGCCCATTCTCCGCCCCATGGCTGACTAATTTTTTTTATTTATGCAGAGGCCGA
GGCCGCCTCGGCCTCTGAGCTATTCCAGAAGTAGTGAGGAGGCTTTTTTGGAGGCCTAGGCTTTTGCAAA
GATCGATCAAGAGACAGGATGAGGATCGTTTCGCATGATTGAACAAGATGGATTGCACGCAGGTTCTCCG
GCCGCTTGGGTGGAGAGGCTATTCGGCTATGACTGGGCACAACAGACAATCGGCTGCTCTGATGCCGCCG
TGTTCCGGCTGTCAGCGCAGGGGCGCCCGGTTCTTTTTGTCAAGACCGACCTGTCCGGTGCCCTGAATGA
ACTGCAAGACGAGGCAGCGCGGCTATCGTGGCTGGCCACGACGGGCGTTCCTTGCGCAGCTGTGCTCGAC
GTTGTCACTGAAGCGGGAAGGGACTGGCTGCTATTGGGCGAAGTGCCGGGGCAGGATCTCCTGTCATCTC
ACCTTGCTCCTGCCGAGAAAGTATCCATCATGGCTGATGCAATGCGGCGGCTGCATACGCTTGATCCGGC
TACCTGCCCATTCGACCACCAAGCGAAACATCGCATCGAGCGAGCACGTACTCGGATGGAAGCCGGTCTT
GTCGATCAGGATGATCTGGACGAAGAGCATCAGGGGCTCGCGCCAGCCGAACTGTTCGCCAGGCTCAAGG
CGAGCATGCCCGACGGCGAGGATCTCGTCGTGACCCATGGCGATGCCTGCTTGCCGAATATCATGGTGGA
AAATGGCCGCTTTTCTGGATTCATCGACTGTGGCCGGCTGGGTGTGGCGGACCGCTATCAGGACATAGCG
TTGGCTACCCGTGATATTGCTGAAGAGCTTGGCGGCGAATGGGCTGACCGCTTCCTCGTGCTTTACGGTA
TCGCCGCTCCCGATTCGCAGCGCATCGCCTTCTATCGCCTTCTTGACGAGTTCTTCTGAGCGGGACTCTG
GGGTTCGAAATGACCGACCAAGCGACGCCCAACCTGCCATCACGAGATTTCGATTCCACCGCCGCCTTCT
ATGAAAGGTTGGGCTTCGGAATCGTTTTCCGGGACGCCGGCTGGATGATCCTCCAGCGCGGGGATCTCAT
GCTGGAGTTCTTCGCCCACCCTAGGGGGAGGCTAACTGAAACACGGAAGGAGACAATACCGGAAGGAACC
CGCGCTATGACGGCAATAAAAAGACAGAATAAAACGCACGGTGTTGGGTCGTTTGTTCATAAACGCGGGG
TTCGGTCCCAGGGCTGGCACTCTGTCGATACCCCACCGAGACCCCATTGGGGCCAATACGCCCGCGTTTC
TTCCTTTTCCCCACCCCACCCCCCAAGTTCGGGTGAAGGCCCAGGGCTCGCAGCCAACGTCGGGGCGGCA
GGCCCTGCCATAGCCTCAGGTTACTCATATATACTTTAGATTGATTTAAAACTTCATTTTTAATTTAAAA
GGATCTAGGTGAAGATCCTTTTTGATAATCTCATGACCAAAATCCCTTAACGTGAGTTTTCGTTCCACTG
AGCGTCAGACCCCGTAGAAAAGATCAAAGGATCTTCTTGAGATCCTTTTTTTCTGCGCGTAATCTGCTGC
TTGCAAACAAAAAAACCACCGCTACCAGCGGTGGTTTGTTTGCCGGATCAAGAGCTACCAACTCTTTTTC
CGAAGGTAACTGGCTTCAGCAGAGCGCAGATACCAAATACTGTTCTTCTAGTGTAGCCGTAGTTAGGCCA
CCACTTCAAGAACTCTGTAGCACCGCCTACATACCTCGCTCTGCTAATCCTGTTACCAGTGGCTGCTGCC
AGTGGCGATAAGTCGTGTCTTACCGGGTTGGACTCAAGACGATAGTTACCGGATAAGGCGCAGCGGTCGG
GCTGAACGGGGGGTTCGTGCACACAGCCCAGCTTGGAGCGAACGACCTACACCGAACTGAGATACCTACA
GCGTGAGCTATGAGAAAGCGCCACGCTTCCCGAAGGGAGAAAGGCGGACAGGTATCCGGTAAGCGGCAGG
GTCGGAACAGGAGAGCGCACGAGGGAGCTTCCAGGGGGAAACGCCTGGTATCTTTATAGTCCTGTCGGGT
TTCGCCACCTCTGACTTGAGCGTCGATTTTTGTGATGCTCGTCAGGGGGGCGGAGCCTATGGAAAAACGC
CAGCAACGCGGCCTTTTTACGGTTCCTGGCCTTTTGCTGGCCTTTTGCTCACATGTTCTTTCCTGCGTTA
TCCCCTGATTCTGTGGATAACCGTATTACCGCCATGCATTAGTTATTAATAGTAATCAATTACGGGGTCA
TTAGTTCATAGCCCATATATGGAGTTCCGCGTTACATAACTTACGGTAAATGGCCCGCCTGGCTGACCGC
CCAACGACCCCCGCCCATTGACGTCAATAATGACGTATGTTCCCATAGTAACGCCAATAGGGACTTTCCA
TTGACGTCAATGGGTGGAGTATTTACGGTAAACTGCCCACTTGGCAGTACATCAAGTGTATCATATGCCA
AGTACGCCCCCTATTGACGTCAATGACGGTAAATGGCCCGCCTGGCATTATGCCCAGTACATGACCTTAT
GGGACTTTCCTACTTGGCAGTACATCTACGTATTAGTCATCGCTATTACCATGGTGATGCGGTTTTGGCA
GTACATCAATGGGCGTGGATAGCGGTTTGACTCACGGGGATTTCCAAGTCTCCACCCCATTGACGTCAAT
GGGAGTTTGTTTTGGCACCAAAATCAACGGGACTTTCCAAAATGTCGTAACAACTCCGCCCCATTGACGC
AAATGGGCGGTAGGCGTGTACGGTGGGAGGTCTATATAAGCAGAGCTGGTTTAGTGAACCGTCAGATCCG
CTAGCGCTACCGGACTCAGATCTCGAGATGTCTGAATATATTCGGGTAACCGAAGATGAGAACGATGAGC
CCATTGAAATACCATCGGAAGACGATGGGACGGTGCTGCTCTCCACGGTTACAGCCCAGTTTCCAGGGGC
GTGTGGGCTTCGCTACAGGAATCCAGTGTCTCAGTGTATGAGAGGTGTCCGGCTGGTAGAAGGAATTCTG
CATGCCCCAGATGCTGGCTGGGGAAATCTGGT
Features (pLannotate 1.2.2; 16 found; start..end, strand, type, name):
   1028..1048    +  misc_feature   MCS (fragment): multiple cloning site
   1058..1777    +  CDS            EGFP: the original enhanced GFP (Yang et al., 1996) mammalian codon-optimized
   1794..1877    +  CDS            large T antigen (fragment): large T antigen from SV40 (simian virus 40)
   1900..2021    +  polyA_signal   SV40 poly(A) signal: SV40 polyadenylation signal
   2055..2483    -  rep_origin     f1 ori (sequence partly withheld): f1 bacteriophage origin of replication; arrow indicates direction of (+) strand synthesis
   2510..2614    +  promoter       AmpR promoter: bla
   2616..2973    +  promoter       SV40 promoter: SV40 enhancer and early promoter
   3008..3802    +  CDS            NeoR/KanR: aminoglycoside phosphotransferase from Tn5; aph(3')-II (or nptII); confers resistance to neomycin, kanamycin, and G418 (Geneticin®)
   3823..3975    +  CDS            ble (fragment): BLE_KLEPN - Experimental evidence at protein level: Swiss-Prot protein existence level 1. Binding protein with a strong affinity to the bleomycin family of antibiotics. Binds to CL990; an antimitotic-antibiotic compound. From Klebsiella pneumoniae.
   4034..4081    +  polyA_signal   HSV TK poly(A) signal: herpes simplex virus thymidine kinase polyadenylation signal (Cole and Stacy, 1985)
   4172..4188    -  polyA_signal   bGH poly(A) signal (fragment): bovine growth hormone polyadenylation signal
   4410..4998    +  rep_origin     ori: high-copy-number ColE1/pMB1/pBR322/pUC origin of replication
   5173..5476    +  enhancer       CMV enhancer: human cytomegalovirus immediate early enhancer
   5477..5680    +  promoter       CMV promoter: human cytomegalovirus (CMV) immediate early promoter
   5703..5730    +  misc_feature   MCS (fragment): multiple cloning site
   5731..1027    +  CDS            TARDBP (across the origin): TADBP_HUMAN - Also known as TDP43. Experimental evidence at protein level: Swiss-Prot protein existence level 1. RNA-binding protein that is involved in various steps of RNA biogenesis and processing (PubMed:23519609). Preferentially binds, via its two RNA recognition motifs RRM1 and RRM2, to GU-repeats on RNA molecules predominantly localized within long introns and in the 3'UTR of mRNAs (PubMed:23519609, PubMed:24240615, PubMed:24464995). In turn, regulates the splicing of many non-coding and protein-coding RNAs including proteins involved in neuronal survival, as well as mRNAs that encode p
