[The description below was written by a language model from this plasmid's Addgene catalogue record and pLannotate feature annotations shown in this document.]
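Description:
pEGFP-TDP-43 (5FL) is a mammalian expression plasmid built on the pEGFP-N3 backbone that produces human TDP-43 (TARDBP) fused at its C terminus to EGFP. In the roughly 5.9 kb sequenced record, the human cytomegalovirus immediate-early enhancer and promoter sit directly upstream of a remnant of the multiple cloning site. This is followed by the TARDBP coding sequence (annotated across the numbering origin of the circular map), a short stretch of residual polylinker, the EGFP open reading frame and an SV40 polyadenylation signal. The insert carries five phenylalanine-to-leucine substitutions (F124L, F127L, F147L, F149L and F152L), which the record describes as making the protein RNA-binding deficient. The record lists restriction enzyme cloning but does not state the sites used.

Propagation in bacteria relies on a high-copy ColE1/pUC-type origin, with kanamycin selection. The Tn5 aminoglycoside phosphotransferase gene (NeoR/KanR) is preceded by both a bacterial bla-type promoter and the SV40 enhancer/early promoter and is terminated by the HSV TK poly(A) signal. The same marker therefore confers kanamycin resistance in E. coli and can support G418 selection in mammalian cells. An f1 origin is also present, allowing single-stranded DNA production. The small annotated fragments of SV40 large T antigen, ble and the bGH poly(A) signal appear to be incidental partial matches within backbone sequence rather than functional elements.

The construct is suited to transient or stable expression of a fluorescent, RNA-binding-deficient TDP-43 in cultured mammalian cells, for example to compare its localisation or behaviour with that of wild-type TDP-43. The associated publication concerns stress-dependent SUMOylation of TDP-43 in neurons.
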