Addgene plasmid #235491: pEGFP-TDP-43 (5FL)
Purpose: Expression of human RNA-binding deficient TDP-43-EGFP
Depositing lab: Maxime Rousseaux. Publication: A stress-dependent TDP-43 SUMOylation program preserves neuronal function. Suk TR, Part CE, Zhang JL, Nguyen TT, Heer MM, Caballero-Gomez A, Grybas VS, McKeever PM, Nguyen B, Ali T, Callaghan SM, Woulfe JM, Robertson J, Rousseaux MWC. Mol Neurodegener. 2025 Mar 28;20(1):38. doi: 10.1186/s13024-025-00826-z. PubMed 40149017.
Backbone
  Vector backbone: pEGFP-N3
  Vector type: Mammalian Expression
Growth in bacteria
  Bacterial resistance: Kanamycin, 50 μg/mL
  Growth temperature: 37°C
  Growth strain: DH5alpha
  Copy number: High Copy
Gene/Insert
  Gene/Insert name: TARDBP (alt name: TDP-43)
  Species: H. sapiens (human)
  Mutation: F124L, F127L, F147L, F149L, F152L
  Entrez Gene: TARDBP (a.k.a. ALS10, TDP-43)
  Tag / fusion protein: EGFP (C terminal on backbone)
  Cloning method: Restriction Enzyme; 5′ cloning site Unknown (unknown if destroyed)
Terms and licenses: Academic/Nonprofit Terms; Industry Terms
How to cite: pEGFP-TDP-43 (5FL) was a gift from Maxime Rousseaux (Addgene plasmid # 235491 ; http://n2t.net/addgene:235491 ; RRID:Addgene_235491)
